Addgene plasmid #108931: pIRESh-GFPII-S-Dlk1
Purpose: GFP-tagged vector expressing secreted isoform of Dlk1
Depositing lab: Anne Ferguson-Smith. Depositing organization: University of Cambridge. Publication: Postnatal loss of Dlk1 imprinting in stem cells and niche astrocytes regulates neurogenesis. Ferron SR, Charalambous M, Radford E, McEwen K, Wildner H, Hind E, Morante-Redolat JM, Laborda J, Guillemot F, Bauer SR, Farinas I, Ferguson-Smith AC. Nature. 2011 Jul 20;475(7356):381-5. doi: 10.1038/nature10229. PubMed 21776083.
Backbone
  Vector backbone: pIRESh-GFPII
  Backbone manufacturer: Invitrogen
  Vector type: Mammalian Expression
Growth in bacteria
  Bacterial resistance: Kanamycin, 50 μg/mL
  Growth temperature: 37°C
  Growth strain: DH5alpha
  Copy number: Unknown
Gene/Insert
  Gene/Insert name: Dlk1 (alt name: Notch ligand Delta-like homologue 1)
  Species: M. musculus (mouse)
  Mutation: contains sequences from full length Dlk1A up to the juxtamembrane cleavage domain (amino acid 303)
  Entrez Gene: Dlk1 (a.k.a. DLK-1, DlkI, FA1, Ly107, Peg9, SCP1, ZOG, pG2, pref-1)
  Tag / fusion protein: GFPII
  Cloning method: Unknown
  Sequencing primers: 5′ unknown
Terms and licenses: Academic/Nonprofit Terms; Industry Terms: Not Available to Industry
How to cite: pIRESh-GFPII-S-Dlk1 was a gift from Anne Ferguson-Smith (Addgene plasmid # 108931 ; http://n2t.net/addgene:108931 ; RRID:Addgene_108931)
