[The description below was written by a language model from this plasmid's Addgene catalogue record and pLannotate feature annotations shown in this document.]
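Description:
pIRESh-GFPII-S-Dlk1 is a mammalian expression plasmid of about 6.6 kb built on the pIRESh-GFPII backbone. It expresses a secreted form of mouse Dlk1 (Delta-like homologue 1, also known as Pref-1) together with a green fluorescent reporter. It is propagated in E. coli through a high-copy ColE1/pUC-type origin and selected with kanamycin. The NeoR/KanR gene sits behind both a bacterial (bla-type) promoter and the SV40 early promoter/origin and ends in an HSV TK polyadenylation signal, so the same marker should also allow G418 selection in mammalian cells. An f1 origin is also present.

The expression cassette is driven by the CMV immediate early enhancer and promoter, although the promoter is annotated only as short fragments. The Dlk1 insert is truncated. According to the record it runs from the start of full-length Dlk1A to the juxtamembrane cleavage domain at amino acid 303, so it lacks the membrane-anchoring region and mimics the soluble, cleaved ectodomain. A partial FLAG epitope is annotated shortly downstream of the coding region. The record does not list a FLAG tag, so whether it is fused in frame is not established.

An EMCV IRES follows, then humanized Renilla GFP (hrGFP) and a bGH polyadenylation signal. Although the catalogue lists GFPII as a tag or fusion, the feature layout indicates a bicistronic transcript. In this arrangement GFP is translated separately and marks transfected cells rather than being fused to Dlk1. T7 and T3 promoters flank the cassette. The associated study concerns Dlk1 imprinting in postnatal neurogenesis, which suggests the plasmid was used to supply the secreted isoform while identifying expressing cells by fluorescence.
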