Features (pLannotate 1.2.2; 22 found; start..end, strand, type, name):
     48..107     +  rep_origin     RSF ori (fragment): Plasmids containing the RSF 1030 origin of replication can be propagated in E. coli cells that contain additional plasmids with compatible origins.
    145..524     +  enhancer       CMV enhancer: human cytomegalovirus immediate early enhancer
    597..614     -  promoter       CMV promoter (fragment): human cytomegalovirus (CMV) immediate early promoter
    684..728     +  promoter       CMVd3 promoter: truncated human cytomegalovirus (CMV) immediate early promoter that yields strongly reduced expression relative to the full-length promoter
    724..757     +  LTR            5' LTR (truncated) (fragment): truncated 5' long terminal repeat (LTR) from HIV-1
    773..791     +  promoter       T7 promoter: promoter for bacteriophage T7 RNA polymerase
    988..1896    +  CDS            Dlk1 (fragment): DLK1_MOUSE - Also known as Dlk, Pref1, Scp-1. Experimental evidence at protein level: Swiss-Prot protein existence level 1. May have a role in neuroendocrine differentiation. Inhibits adipocyte differentiation. From Mus musculus (Mouse).
   1924..1944    +  CDS            FLAG (fragment): FLAG® epitope tag, followed by an enterokinase cleavage site
   2028..2600    +  misc_feature   IRES: internal ribosome entry site (IRES) of the encephalomyocarditis virus (EMCV)
   2606..3325    +  CDS            hrGFP: humanized Renilla green fluorescent protein mammalian codon-optimized
   3356..3374    -  promoter       T3 promoter: promoter for bacteriophage T3 RNA polymerase
   3400..3606    +  polyA_signal   bGH poly(A) signal: bovine growth hormone polyadenylation signal
   3647..4075    -  rep_origin     f1 ori (sequence partly withheld): f1 bacteriophage origin of replication; arrow indicates direction of (+) strand synthesis
   4102..4204    +  promoter       AmpR promoter: bla
   4249..4320    +  promoter       SV40 promoter (fragment): SV40 enhancer and early promoter
   4321..4392    +  promoter       SV40 promoter (fragment): SV40 enhancer and early promoter
   4396..4530    +  rep_origin     SV40 ori: SV40 origin of replication
   4579..5373    +  CDS            NeoR/KanR: aminoglycoside phosphotransferase from Tn5; aph(3')-II (or nptII); confers resistance to neomycin, kanamycin, and G418 (Geneticin®)
   5394..5546    +  CDS            ble (fragment): BLE_KLEPN - Experimental evidence at protein level: Swiss-Prot protein existence level 1. Binding protein with a strong affinity to the bleomycin family of antibiotics. Binds to CL990; an antimitotic-antibiotic compound. From Klebsiella pneumoniae.
   5605..5652    +  polyA_signal   HSV TK poly(A) signal: herpes simplex virus thymidine kinase polyadenylation signal (Cole and Stacy, 1985)
   5743..5759    -  polyA_signal   bGH poly(A) signal (fragment): bovine growth hormone polyadenylation signal
   5981..6569    +  rep_origin     ori: high-copy-number ColE1/pMB1/pBR322/pUC origin of replication
>Addgene plasmid #108931 | pIRESh-GFPII-S-Dlk1 | addgene full sequence | sequence record 241033 | Addgene NGS Result
AACGCCAGCAACGCGGCCTTTTTACGGTTCCTGGCCTTTTGCTGGCCTTTTGCTCACATGTTCTTTCCTG
CGTTATCCCCTGATTCTGTGGATAACCGTATTACCGCCAGGCGCGCCGCGATGTACGGGCCAGATTTACG
CGTTGACATTGATTATTGACTAGTTATTAATAGTAATCAATTACGGGGTCATTAGTTCATAGCCCATATA
TGGAGTTCCGCGTTACATAACTTACGGTAAATGGCCCGCCTGGCTGACCGCCCAACGACCCCCGCCCATT
GACGTCAATAATGACGTATGTTCCCATAGTAACGCCAATAGGGACTTTCCATTGACGTCAATGGGTGGAG
TATTTACGGTAAACTGCCCACTTGGCAGTACATCAAGTGTATCATATGCCAAGTACGCCCCCTATTGACG
TCAATGACGGTAAATGGCCCGCCTGGCATTATGCCCAGTACATGACCTTATGGGACTTTCCTACTTGGCA
GTACATCTACGTATTAGTCATCGCTATTACCATGGTGATGCGGTTTTGGCAGTACATCAATGGGCGTGGA
TAGCGGTTTGACTCACGGGGATTTCCAAGTCTCCACCCCATTGACGTCAATGGGAGTTTGTTTTGGCACC
AAAATCAACGGGACTTTCCAAAATGTCGTAACAACTCCGCCCCATTGAAGCAAATGGGCGGTAGGCGTGT
ACGGTGGGAGGTCTATATAAGCAGAGCTCTCTGGCTAACTAGAGAACCCACTGCTTACTGGCTTATCGAA
ATTAATACGACTCACTATAGGGAGACCCAAGCTTCTGGAGGCCCGGGCTTTCAGGGTACCGAAGAAGGAT
CCAAGGAGGAATTCGGTGCAACCCTGGCTTTCTTCCCGCTGGACGCCCGTGCCCCCTTCGTGGTCCGCAA
CCAGAAGCCCAGCGCAGCCCCCGGAGCAGCCCCTGCACCGCCTCCGCTCCCCGGACCGCGACCCAGGCCG
CCCCGAGATGATCGCGACCGGAGCCCTCCTGCGCGTCCTCTTGCTCCTGCTGGCTTTCGGCCACAGCACC
TATGGGGCTGAATGCGACCCACCCTGTGACCCCCAGTATGGATTCTGCGAGGCTGACAATGTCTGCAGGT
GCCATGTTGGCTGGGAGGGTCCCCTCTGTGACAAGTGTGTAACTGCCCCTGGCTGTGTCAATGGAGTCTG
CAAGGAACCATGGCAGTGCATCTGCAAGGATGGCTGGGACGGGAAATTCTGCGAAATAGACGTTCGGGCT
TGCACCTCAACCCCCTGCGCCAACAATGGAACTTGCGTGGACCTGGAGAAAGGCCAGTACGAATGCTCCT
GCACACCTGGGTTCTCTGGAAAGGACTGCCAGCACAAGGCTGGGCCCTGCGTGATCAATGGTTCTCCCTG
CCAGCACGGAGGCGCCTGCGTGGATGATGAGGGCCAGGCCTCGCATGCTTCCTGCCTGTGCCCCCCTGGC
TTCTCAGGCAACTTCTGTGAGATCGTAGCCGCAACCAACAGCTGTACCCCTAACCCATGCGAGAACGATG
GCGTCTGCACCGACATCGGGGGTGACTTCCGTTGCCGCTGCCCAGCTGGATTCGTCGACAAGACCTGCAG
CCGCCCGGTGAGCAACTGCGCCAGTGGCCCGTGCCAGAACGGGGGCACCTGCCTCCAGCACACCCAGGTG
AGCTTCGAGTGTCTGTGCAAGCCCCCGTTCATGGGTCCCACGTGCGCGAAGAAGCGCGGGGCTAGCCCCG
TGCAGGTCACCCACCTGCCCAGCGGCTATGGGCTCACCTACCGCCTGACCCCCGGGGTGCACGAGCTGCC
TGTTCAGCAGCCCGAGCAACACATCCTGAAGGTGTCCATGAAAGAGCTCAACAAGAGTACCCCTCTCCTC
ACCGAGGATATCCATCACACTGGCGGCCGCGACTACAAGGATGACGATGACAAGGATTACAAAGACGACG
ATGATAAGGACTATAAGGATGATGACGACAAATAATAGCAATTCCTCGACGACTGCATAGGGTTACCCCC
CTCTCCCTCCCCCCCCCCTAACGTTACTGGCCGAAGCCGCTTGGAATAAGGCCGGTGTGCGTTTGTCTAT
ATGTTATTTTCCACCATATTGCCGTCTTTTGGCAATGTGAGGGCCCGGAAACCTGGCCCTGTCTTCTTGA
CGAGCATTCCTAGGGGTCTTTCCCCTCTCGCCAAAGGAATGCAAGGTCTGTTGAATGTCGTGAAGGAAGC
AGTTCCTCTGGAAGCTTCTTGAAGACAAACAACGTCTGTAGCGACCCTTTGCAGGCAGCGGAACCCCCCA
CCTGGCGACAGGTGCCTCTGCGGCCAAAAGCCACGTGTATAAGATACACCTGCAAAGGCGGCACAACCCC
AGTGCCACGTTGTGAGTTGGATAGTTGTGGAAAGAGTCAAATGGCTCTCCTCAAGCGTATTCAACAAGGG
GCTGAAGGATGCCCAGAAGGTACCCCATTGTATGGGATCTGATCTGGGGCCTCGGTGCACATGCTTTACA
TGTGTTTAGTCGAGGTTAAAAAACGTCTAGGCCCCCCGAACCACGGGGACGTGGTTTTCCTTTGAAAAAC
ACGATGATAATGACCATGGTGAGCAAGCAGATCCTGAAGAACACCGGCCTGCAGGAGATCATGAGCTTCA
AGGTGAACCTGGAGGGCGTGGTGAACAACCACGTGTTCACCATGGAGGGCTGCGGCAAGGGCAACATCCT
GTTCGGCAACCAGCTGGTGCAGATCCGCGTGACCAAGGGCGCCCCCCTGCCCTTCGCCTTCGACATCCTG
AGCCCCGCCTTCCAGTACGGCAACCGCACCTTCACCAAGTACCCCGAGGACATCAGCGACTTCTTCATCC
AGAGCTTCCCCGCCGGCTTCGTGTACGAGCGCACCCTGCGCTACGAGGACGGCGGCCTGGTGGAGATCCG
CAGCGACATCAACCTGATCGAGGGGATGTTCGTGTACCGCGTGGAGTACAAGGGCCGCAACTTCCCCAAC
GACGGCCCCGTGATGAAGAAGACCATCACCGGCCTGCAGCCCAGCTTCGAGGTGGTGTACATGAACGACG
GCGTGCTGGTGGGCCAGGTGATCCTGGTGTACCGCCTGAACAGCGGCAAGTTCTACAGCTGCCACATGCG
CACCCTGATGAAGAGCAAGGGCGTGGTGAAGGACTTCCCCGAGTACCACTTCATCCAGCACCGCCTGGAG
AAGACCTACGTGGAGGACGGCGGCTTCGTAGAGCAGCACGAGACCGCCATCGCCCAGCTGACCAGCCTGG
GCAAGCCCCTGGGCAGCCTGCACGAGTGGGTGTAAGCTCGAGCATGCATCTAGAGGGCCCTATTCCCTTT
AGTGAGGGTTAATTGCTAGAGCTCGCTGATCAGCCTCGACTGTGCCTTCTAGTTGCCAGCCATCTGTTGT
TTGCCCCTCCCCCGTGCCTTCCTTGACCCTGGAAGGTGCCACTCTCACTGTCCTTTCCTAATAAAATGAG
GAAATTGCATCGCATTGTCTGAGTAGGTGTCATTCTATTCTGGGGGGTGGGGTGGGGCAGGACAGCAAGG
GGGAGGATTGGGAAGACAATAGCAGGCATGCTGGGGCGCCGGCGCGCGTAAATTGTAAGCGTTAATATTT
TGTTAAAATTCGCGTTAAATTTTTGTTAAATCAGCTCATTTTTTAACCAATAGGCCGAAATCGGCAAAAT
CCCTTATAAATCAAAAGAATAGACCGAGATAGGGT
[37 nt withheld, positions 3746-3782]
AAAGAACGTGGACTCCAACGTCAAAGG
[49 nt withheld, positions 3810-3858]
T
[91 nt withheld, positions 3860-3950]
G
[124 nt withheld, positions 3952-4075]
CAGGTGGCACTTTTCGGGGAAATGTGCGCGGAACCCCTATTTGTTTATTTTTCTAAATACATTCAAATAT
GTATCCGCTCATGAGACAATAACCCTGATAAATGCTTCAATAATATTGAAAAAGGAAGAATCCTGAGGCG
GAAAGAACCAGCTGTGGAATGTGTGTCAGTTAGGGTGTGGAAAGTCCCCAGGCTCCCCAGCAGGCAGAAG
TATGCAAAGCATGCATCTCAATTAGTCAGCAACCAGGTGTGGAAAGTCCCCAGGCTCCCCAGCAGGCAGA
AGTATGCAAAGCATGCATCTCAATTAGTCAGCAACCATAGTCCCGCCCCTAACTCCGCCCAGTTCCGCCC
ATTCTCCGCCCCATGGCTGACTAATTTTTTTTATTTATGCAGAGGCCGAGGCCGCCTCGGCCTCTGAGCT
ATTCCAGAAGTAGTGAGGAGGCTTTTTTGGAGGCCTAGGCTTTTGCAAAGATCGATCAAGAGACAGGATG
AGGATCGTTTCGCATGATTGAACAAGATGGATTGCACGCAGGTTCTCCGGCCGCTTGGGTGGAGAGGCTA
TTCGGCTATGACTGGGCACAACAGACAATCGGCTGCTCTGATGCCGCCGTGTTCCGGCTGTCAGCGCAGG
GGCGCCCGGTTCTTTTTGTCAAGACCGACCTGTCCGGTGCCCTGAATGAACTGCAAGACGAGGCAGCGCG
GCTATCGTGGCTGGCCACGACGGGCGTTCCTTGCGCAGCTGTGCTCGACGTTGTCACTGAAGCGGGAAGG
GACTGGCTGCTATTGGGCGAAGTGCCGGGGCAGGATCTCCTGTCATCTCACCTTGCTCCTGCCGAGAAAG
TATCCATCATGGCTGATGCAATGCGGCGGCTGCATACGCTTGATCCGGCTACCTGCCCATTCGACCACCA
AGCGAAACATCGCATCGAGCGAGCACGTACTCGGATGGAAGCCGGTCTTGTCGATCAGGATGATCTGGAC
GAAGAACATCAGGGGCTCGCGCCAGCCGAACTGTTCGCCAGGCTCAAGGCGAGCATGCCCGACGGCGAGG
ATCTCGTCGTGACCCATGGCGATGCCTGCTTGCCGAATATCATGGTGGAAAATGGCCGCTTTTCTGGATT
CATCGACTGTGGCCGGCTGGGTGTGGCGGACCGCTATCAGGACATAGCGTTGGCTACCCGTGATATTGCT
GAAGAACTTGGCGGCGAATGGGCTGACCGCTTCCTCGTGCTTTACGGTATCGCCGCTCCCGATTCGCAGC
GCATCGCCTTCTATCGCCTTCTTGACGAGTTCTTCTGAGCGGGACTCTGGGGTTCGAAATGACCGACCAA
GCGACGCCCAACCTGCCATCACGAGATTTCGATTCCACCGCCGCCTTCTATGAAAGGTTGGGCTTCGGAA
TCGTTTTCCGGGACGCCGGCTGGATGATCCTCCAGCGCGGGGATCTCATGCTGGAGTTCTTCGCCCACCC
TAGGGGGAGGCTAACTGAAACACGGAAGGAGACAATACCGGAAGGAACCCGCGCTATGACGGCAATAAAA
AGACAGAATAAAACGCACGGTGTTGGGTCGTTTGTTCATAAACGCGGGGTTCGGTCCCAGGGCTGGCACT
CTGTCGATACCCCACCGAGACCCCATTGGGGCCAATACGCCCGCGTTTCTTCCTTTTCCCCACCCCACCC
CCCAAGTTCGGGTGAAGGCCCAGGGCTCGCAGCCAACGTCGGGGCGGCAGGCCCTGCCATAGCCTCAGGT
TACTCATATATACTTTAGATTGATTTAAAACTTCATTTTTAATTTAAAAGGATCTAGGTGAAGATCCTTT
TTGATAATCTCATGACCAAAATCCCTTAACGTGAGTTTTCGTTCCACTGAGCGTCAGACCCCGTAGAAAA
GATCAAAGGATCTTCTTGAGATCCTTTTTTTCTGCGCGTAATCTGCTGCTTGCAAACAAAAAAACCACCG
CTACCAGCGGTGGTTTGTTTGCCGGATCAAGAGCTACCAACTCTTTTTCCGAAGGTAACTGGCTTCAGCA
GAGCGCAGATACCAAATACTGTTCTTCTAGTGTAGCCGTAGTTAGGCCACCACTTCAAGAACTCTGTAGC
ACCGCCTACATACCTCGCTCTGCTAATCCTGTTACCAGTGGCTGCTGCCAGTGGCGATAAGTCGTGTCTT
ACCGGGTTGGACTCAAGACGATAGTTACCGGATAAGGCGCAGCGGTCGGGCTGAACGGGGGGTTCGTGCA
CACAGCCCAGCTTGGAGCGAACGACCTACACCGAACTGAGATACCTACAGCGTGAGCTATGAGAAAGCGC
CACGCTTCCCGAAGGGAGAAAGGCGGACAGGTATCCGGTAAGCGGCAGGGTCGGAACAGGAGAGCGCACG
AGGGAGCTTCCAGGGGGAAACGCCTGGTATCTTTATAGTCCTGTCGGGTTTCGCCACCTCTGACTTGAGC
GTCGATTTTTGTGATGCTCGTCAGGGGGGCGGAGCCTATGGAAA
